>Addgene plasmid #103509 | LSB-hsa-miR-382-3p | depositor full sequence | sequence record 196065 | Full Sequence
AATTGAGGGGATAACGCAGGAAAGAACATGTGAGCAAAAGGCCAGCAAAAGGCCAGGAACCGTAAAAAGG
CCGCGTTGCTGGCGTTTTTCCATAGGCTCCGCCCCCCTGACGAGCATCACAAAAATCGACGCTCAAGTCA
GAGGTGGCGAAACCCGACAGGACTATAAAGATACCAGGCGTTTCCCCCTGGAAGCTCCCTCGTGCGCTCT
CCTGTTCCGACCCTGCCGCTTACCGGATACCTGTCCGCCTTTCTCCCTTCGGGAAGCGTGGCGCTTTCTC
ATAGCTCACGCTGTAGGTATCTCAGTTCGGTGTAGGTCGTTCGCTCCAAGCTGGGCTGTGTGCACGAACC
CCCCGTTCAGCCCGACCGCTGCGCCTTATCCGGTAACTATCGTCTTGAGTCCAACCCGGTAAGACACGAC
TTATCGCCACTGGCAGCAGCCACTGGTAACAGGATTAGCAGAGCGAGGTATGTAGGCGGTGCTACAGAGT
TCTTGAAGTGGTGGCCTAACTACGGCTACACTAGAAGAACAGTATTTGGTATCTGCGCTCTGCTGAAGCC
AGTTACCTTCGGAAAAAGAGTTGGTAGCTCTTGATCCGGCAAACAAACCACCGCTGGTAGCGGTGGTTTT
TTTGTTTGCAAGCAGCAGATTACGCGCAGAAAAAAAGGATCTCAAGAAGATCCTTTGATCTTTTCTACGG
GGTCTGACGCTCAGTGGAACGAAAACTCACGTTAAGGGATTTTGGTCATGAGATTATCAAAAAGGATCTT
CACCTAGATCCTTTTAAATTAAAAATGAAGTTTTAAATCAATCTAAAGTATATATGAGTAAACTTGGTCT
GACAGTTACCAATGCTTAATCAGTGAGGCACCTATCTCAGCGATCTGTCTATTTCGTTCATCCATAGTTG
CCTGACTCCCCGTCGTGTAGATAACTACGATACGGGAGGGCTTACCATCTGGCCCCAGTGCTGCAATGAT
ACCGCGAGAACCACGCTCACCGGCTCCAGATTTATCAGCAATAAACCAGCCAGCCGGAAGGGCCGAGCGC
AGAAGTGGTCCTGCAACTTTATCCGCCTCCATCCAGTCTATTAATTGTTGCCGGGAAGCTAGAGTAAGTA
GTTCGCCAGTTAATAGTTTGCGCAACGTTGTTGCCATTGCTACAGGCATCGTGGTGTCACGCTCGTCGTT
TGGTATGGCTTCATTCAGCTCCGGTTCCCAACGATCAAGGCGAGTTACATGATCCCCCATGTTGTGCAAA
AAAGCGGTTAGCTCCTTCGGTCCTCCGATCGTTGTCAGAAGTAAGTTGGCCGCAGTGTTATCACTCATGG
TTATGGCAGCACTGCATAATTCTCTTACTGTCATGCCATCCGTAAGATGCTTTTCTGTGACTGGTGAGTA
CTCAACCAAGTCATTCTGAGAATAGTGTATGCGGCGACCGAGTTGCTCTTGCCCGGCGTCAATACGGGAT
AATACCGCGCCACATAGCAGAACTTTAAAAGTGCTCATCATTGGAAAACGTTCTTCGGGGCGAAAACTCT
CAAGGATCTTACCGCTGTTGAGATCCAGTTCGATGTAACCCACTCGTGCACCCAACTGATCTTCAGCATC
TTTTACTTTCACCAGCGTTTCTGGGTGAGCAAAAACAGGAAGGCAAAATGCCGCAAAAAAGGGAATAAGG
GCGACACGGAAATGTTGAATACTCATACTCTTCCTTTTTCAATATTATTGAAGCATTTATCAGGGTTATT
GTCTCATGAGCGGATACATATTTGAATGTAGCTCCGAATTTCTCGAGGGCTTGTCGACGACGGCGGTCTC
CGTCGTCAGGATCATGAATTCGACCCGCCTGCCACCATGACCGAGTACAAGCCCACGGTGCGCCTCGCCA
CCCGCGACGACGTCCCCCGGGCCGTACGCACCCTCGCCGCCGCGTTCGCCGACTACCCCGCCACGCGCCA
CACCGTCGACCCGGACCGCCACATCGAGCGGGTCACCGAGCTGCAAGAACTCTTCCTCACGCGCGTCGGG
CTCGACATCGGCAAGGTGTGGGTCGCGGACGACGGCGCCGCGGTGGCGGTCTGGACCACGCCGGAGAGCG
TCGAAGCGGGGGCGGTGTTCGCCGAGATCGGCCCGCGCATGGCCGAGTTGAGCGGTTCCCGGCTGGCCGC
GCAGCAACAGATGGAAGGCCTCCTGGCGCCGCACCGGCCCAAGGAGCCCGCGTGGTTCCTGGCCACCGTC
GGCGTCTCGCCCGACCACCAGGGCAAGGGTCTGGGCAGCGCCGTCGTGCTCCCCGGAGTGGAGGCGGCCG
AGCGCGCCGGGGTGCCCGCCTTCCTGGAGACATCCGCGCCCCGCAACCTCCCCTTCTACGAGCGGCTCGG
CTTCACCGTCACCGCCGACGTCGAGGTGCCCGAAGGACCGCGCACCTGGTGCATGACCCGCAAGCCCGGT
GCCTGATACGCGTGAATTCACTCCTCAGGTGCAGGCTGCCTATCAGAAGGTGGTGGCTGGTGTGGCCAAT
GCCCTGGCTCACAAATACCACTGAGATCTTTTTCCCTCTGCCAAAAATTATGGGGACATCATGAAGCCCC
TTGAGCATCTGACTTCTGGCTAATAAAGGAAATTTATTTTCATTGCAATAGTGTGTTGGAATTTTTTGTG
TCTCTCACTCGGAAGGACATATGGGAGGGCAAATCATTTAAAACATCAGAATGAGTATTTGGTTTAGAGT
TTGGCAACATATGCCCATATGCTGGCTGCCATGAACAAAGGTTGGCTATAAAGAGGTCATCAGTATATGA
AACAGCCCCCTGCTGTCCATTCCTTATTCCATAGAAAAGCCTTGACTTGAGGTTAGATTTTTTTTATATT
TTGTTTTGTGTTATTTTTTTCTTTAACATCCCTAAAATTTTCCTTACATGTTTTACTAGCCAGATTTTTC
CTCCTCTCCTGACTACTCCCAGTCATAGCTGTCCCTCTTCTCTTATGGAGATCCCTCGACCTGCAGCCCA
AGCTTGAATTCTCTAGAATTACCCTGTTATCCCTATGCTTGGTTTACCGAGCTCTTATTGGTTTTCAAAC
TTCATTGACTGTGCCCAACGCGCCTGGGAGCTCACGGGGACAGCCCCCCCCCAAAGCCCCCAGGGATGTA
ATTACGTCCCTCCCCCGCTAGGGGGCAGCAGCGAGCCGCCCGGGGCTCCGCTCCGGTCCGGCGCTCCCCC
CGCATCCCCGAGCCGGCAGCGTGCGGGGACAGCCCGGGCACGGGGAAGGTGGCACGGGATCGCTTTCCTC
TGAACGCTTCTCGCTGCTCTTTGAGCCTGCAGACACCTGGGGGGATACGGGGAAAAAGCTAGGCTGAAAG
ACCGGTTCTTAGAATGACACGCGCCTGGGAGCTCACGGGGACAGCCCCCCCCCAAAGCCCCCAGGGATGT
AATTACGTCCCTCCCCCGCTAGGGGGCAGCAGCGAGCCGCCCGGGGCTCCGCTCCGGTCCGGCGCTCCCC
CCGCATCCCCGAGCCGGCAGCGTGCGGGGACAGCCCGGGCACGGGGAAGGTGGCACGGGATCGCTTTCCT
CTGAACGCTTCTCGCTGCTCTTTGAGCCTGCAGACACCTGGGGGGATACGGGGAAAAAGCTAACTTCTGA
GACGACAACTTTGTATAGAAAAGTTGGCTCCGAATTCGCCCTTGACAGCAGAGATCCAGTTTGGTTAATT
AATTGGCTCCGGTGCCCGTCAGTGGGCAGAGCGCACATCGCCCACAGTCCCCGAGAAGTTGTGGGGAGGG
GTCGGCAATTGAACCGGTGCCTAGAGAAGGTGGCGCGGGGTAAACTGGGAAAGTGATGTCGTGTACTGGC
TCCGCCTTTTTCCCGAGGGTGGGGGAGAACCGTATATAAGTGCAGTAGTCGCCGTGAACGTTCTTTTTCG
CAACGGGTTTGCCGCCAGAACACAGGTAAGTGCCGTGTGTGGTTCCCGCGGGCCTGGCCTCTTTACGGGT
TATGGCCCTTGCGTGCCTTGAATTACTTCCACCTGGCTGCAGTACGTGATTCTTGATCCCGAGCTTCGGG
TTGGAAGTGGGTGGGAGAGTTCGAGGCCTTGCGCTTAAGGAGCCCCTTCGCCTCGTGCTTGAGTTGAGGC
CTGGCCTGGGCGCTGGGGCCGCCGCGTGCGAATCTGGTGGCACCTTCGCGCCTGTCTCGCTGCTTTCGAT
AAGTCTCTAGCCATTTAAAATTTTTGATGACCTGCTGCGACGCTTTTTTTCTGGCAAGATAGTCTTGTAA
ATGCGGGCCAAGATCTGCACACTGGTATTTCGGTTTTTGGGGCCGCGGGCGGCGACGGGGCCCGTGCGTC
CCAGCGCACATGTTCGGCGAGGCGGGGCCTGCGAGCGCGGCCACCGAGAATCGGACGGGGGTAGTCTCAA
GCTGGCCGGCCTGCTCTGGTGCCTGGCCTCGCGCCGCCGTGTATCGCCCCGCCCTGGGCGGCAAGGCTGG
CCCGGTCGGCACCAGTTGCGTGAGCGGAAAGATGGCCGCTTCCCGGCCCTGCTGCAGGGAGCTCAAAATG
GAGGACGCGGCGCTCGGGAGAGCGGGCGGGTGAGTCACCCACACAAAGGAAAAGGGCCTTTCCGTCCTCA
GCCGTCGCTTCATGTGACTCCACGGAGTACCGGGCGCCGTCCAGGCACCTCGATTAGTTCTCGAGCTTTT
GGAGTACGTCGTCTTTAGGTTGGGGGGAGGGGTTTTATGCGATGGAGTTTCCCCACACTGAGTGGGTGGA
GACTGAAGTTAGGCCAGCTTGGCACTTGATGTAATTCTCCTTGGAATTTGCCCTTTTTGAGTTTGGATCT
TGGTTCATTCTCAAGCCTCAGACAGTGGTTCAAAGTTTTTTTCTTCCATTTCAGGTGTCGTGAGAAGGGC
GAATTCGACCCAAGTTTGTACAAAAAAGCAGGCTGGATCCAGGTGCCACCATGGTGAGCGAGCTGATTAA
GGAGAACATGCACATGAAGCTGTACATGGAGGGCACCGTGAACAACCACCACTTCAAGTGCACATCCGAG
GGCGAAGGCAAGCCCTACGAGGGCACCCAGACCATGAGAATCAAGGCGGTCGAGGGCGGCCCTCTCCCCT
TCGCCTTCGACATCCTGGCTACCAGCTTCATGTACGGCAGCAAAACCTTCATCAACCACACCCAGGGCAT
CCCCGACTTCTTTAAGCAGTCCTTCCCCGAGGGCTTCACATGGGAGAGAGTCACCACATACGAAGATGGG
GGCGTGCTGACCGCTACCCAGGACACCAGCCTCCAGGACGGCTGCCTCATCTACAACGTCAAGATCAGAG
GGGTGAACTTCCCATCCAACGGCCCTGTGATGCAGAAGAAAACACTCGGCTGGGAGGCCTCCACCGAGAC
ACTGTACCCCGCTGACGGCGGCCTGGAAGGCAGAGCCGACATGGCCCTGAAGCTCGTGGGCGGGGGCCAC
CTGATCTGCAACCTTAAGACCACATACAGATCCAAGAAACCCGCTAAGAACCTCAAGATGCCCGGCGTCT
ACTATGTGGACAGGAGACTGGAAAGAATCAAGGAGGCCGACAAAGAGACATACGTCGAGCAGCACGAGGT
GGCTGTGGCCAGATACTGCGACCTCCCTAGCAAACTGGGGCACAAACTTAATTGAGAATTCTACCACCCA
GCTTTCTTGTACAAAGTGGTACGTCTCAAGACCAGAGGTCTCTGCTTGCGGCTTTAAGTGTTGTCCGTGA
ATGATTAAGTGTTGTCCGTGAATGATTAAGTGTTGTCCGTGAATGATTAAGTGTTGTCCGTGAATGATTC
AACCAGAAGAGACCTGTGCTTCACTCCTCAGGTGCAGGCTGCCTATCAGAAGGTGGTGGCTGGTGTGGCC
AATGCCCTGGCTCACAAATACCACTGAGATCTTTTTCCCTCTGCCAAAAATTATGGGGACATCATGAAGC
CCCTTGAGCATCTGACTTCTGGCTAATAAAGGAAATTTATTTTCATTGCAATAGTGTGTTGGAATTTTTT
GTGTCTCTCACTCGGAAGGACATATGGGAGGGCAAATCATTTAAAACATCAGAATGAGTATTTGGTTTAG
AGTTTGGCAACATATGCCCATATGCTGGCTGCCATGAACAAAGGTTGGCTATAAAGAGGTCATCAGTATA
TGAAACAGCCCCCTGCTGTCCATTCCTTATTCCATAGAAAAGCCTTGACTTGAGGTTAGATTTTTTTTAT
ATTTTGTTTTGTGTTATTTTTTTCTTTAACATCCCTAAAATTTTCCTTACATGTTTTACTAGCCAGATTT
TTCCTCCTCTCCTGACTACTCCCAGTCATAGCTGTCCCTCTTCTCTTATGGAGATCCCGAGCGGTGCGTT
TTTATGCTTGTAGTATTGTATAATGTTTTTAAGATCCAAGCTTCTGACCTCTTCTCTTCCTCCCACAGGG
CCTCGAGACAATTGCATCGATGGTACCAGTGAAAGTCTGCAATGAATTCGAGTTGGCGCGCCTGTCATTC
TAAATCTCTCTTTCAGCCTAAAGCTTTTTCCCCGTATCCCCCCAGGTGTCTGCAGGCTCAAAGAGCAGCG
AGAAGCGTTCAGAGGAAAGCGATCCCGTGCCACCTTCCCCGTGCCCGGGCTGTCCCCGCACGCTGCCGGC
TCGGGGATGCGGGGGGAGCGCCGGACCGGAGCGGAGCCCCGGGCGGCTCGCTGCTGCCCCCTAGCGGGGG
AGGGACGTAATTACATCCCTGGGGGCTTTGGGAGGGGGCTGTCCCCGTGAGCTCCCAGGCGCGCCTGTCA
TTCTAAATCTCTCTTTCAGCCTAAAGCTTTTTCCCCGTATCCCCCCAGGTGTCTGCAGGCTCAAAGAGCA
GCGAGAAGCGTTCAGAGGAAAGCGATCCCGTGCCACCTTCCCCGTGCCCGGGCTGTCCCCGCACGCTGCC
GGCTCGGGGATGCGGGGGGAGCGCCGGACCGGAGCGGAGCCCCGGGCGGCTCGCTGCTGCCCCCTAGCGG
GGGAGGGACGTAATTACATCCCTGGGGGCTTTGGGGGGGGGCTGTCCCCGTGAGCTCCCAGGCGCGCCAA
CTCGGTACCGTATCGATGTCGACGTTAACGCTAGTGATATCAACTTTGTATAGAAAAGTTGGCTCCGAAT
TCGCCCTTGACAGCAGAGATCCAGTTTGGTTAATTAATTGGCTCCGGTGCCCGTCAGTGGGCAGAGCGCA
CATCGCCCACAGTCCCCGAGAAGTTGTGGGGAGGGGTCGGCAATTGAACCGGTGCCTAGAGAAGGTGGCG
CGGGGTAAACTGGGAAAGTGATGTCGTGTACTGGCTCCGCCTTTTTCCCGAGGGTGGGGGAGAACCGTAT
ATAAGTGCAGTAGTCGCCGTGAACGTTCTTTTTCGCAACGGGTTTGCCGCCAGAACACAGGTAAGTGCCG
TGTGTGGTTCCCGCGGGCCTGGCCTCTTTACGGGTTATGGCCCTTGCGTGCCTTGAATTACTTCCACCTG
GCTGCAGTACGTGATTCTTGATCCCGAGCTTCGGGTTGGAAGTGGGTGGGAGAGTTCGAGGCCTTGCGCT
TAAGGAGCCCCTTCGCCTCGTGCTTGAGTTGAGGCCTGGCCTGGGCGCTGGGGCCGCCGCGTGCGAATCT
GGTGGCACCTTCGCGCCTGTCTCGCTGCTTTCGATAAGTCTCTAGCCATTTAAAATTTTTGATGACCTGC
TGCGACGCTTTTTTTCTGGCAAGATAGTCTTGTAAATGCGGGCCAAGATCTGCACACTGGTATTTCGGTT
TTTGGGGCCGCGGGCGGCGACGGGGCCCGTGCGTCCCAGCGCACATGTTCGGCGAGGCGGGGCCTGCGAG
CGCGGCCACCGAGAATCGGACGGGGGTAGTCTCAAGCTGGCCGGCCTGCTCTGGTGCCTGGCCTCGCGCC
GCCGTGTATCGCCCCGCCCTGGGCGGCAAGGCTGGCCCGGTCGGCACCAGTTGCGTGAGCGGAAAGATGG
CCGCTTCCCGGCCCTGCTGCAGGGAGCTCAAAATGGAGGACGCGGCGCTCGGGAGAGCGGGCGGGTGAGT
CACCCACACAAAGGAAAAGGGCCTTTCCGTCCTCAGCCGTCGCTTCATGTGACTCCACGGAGTACCGGGC
GCCGTCCAGGCACCTCGATTAGTTCTCGAGCTTTTGGAGTACGTCGTCTTTAGGTTGGGGGGAGGGGTTT
TATGCGATGGAGTTTCCCCACACTGAGTGGGTGGAGACTGAAGTTAGGCCAGCTTGGCACTTGATGTAAT
TCTCCTTGGAATTTGCCCTTTTTGAGTTTGGATCTTGGTTCATTCTCAAGCCTCAGACAGTGGTTCAAAG
TTTTTTTCTTCCATTTCAGGTGTCGTGAGAAGGGCGAATTCGACCCAAGTTTGTACAAAAAAGCAGGCTC
GCCACCATGGTGAGCAAGGGCGAGGAGCTGTTCACCGGGGTGGTGCCCATCCTGGTCGAGCTGGACGGCG
ACGTAAACGGCCACAAGTTCAGCGTGAGGGGCGAGGGCGAGGGCGATGCCACCAACGGCAAGCTGACCCT
GAAGTTCATCTGCACCACCGGCAAGCTGCCCGTGCCCTGGCCCACCCTCGTGACCACCCTGAGCCACGGC
GTGCAGTGCTTCGCCCGCTACCCCGACCACATGAAGCAGCACGACTTCTTCAAGTCCGCCATGCCCGAAG
GCTACGTCCAGGAGCGCACCATCTTCTTCAAGGACGACGGCACCTACAAGACCCGCGCCGAGGTGAAGTT
CGAGGGCGACACCCTAGTGAACCGCATCGAGCTGAAGGGCGTCGACTTCAAGGAGGACGGCAACATCCTG
GGGCACAAGCTGGAGTACAACTTCAACAGCCACAACATCTATATCATGGCCGTCAAGCAGAAGAACGGCA
TCAAGGTGAACTTCAAGATCCGCCACAACGTGGAGGACGGCAGCGTGCAGCTCGCCGACCACTACCAGCA
GAACACCCCCATCGGCGACGGCCCCGTGCTGCTGCCCGACAGCCACTACCTGAGCACCCAGTCCGTGCTG
AGCAAAGACCCCAACGAGAAGCGCGATCACATGGTCCTGCTGGAGTTCCGCACCGCCGCCGGGATCACTC
TCGGCATGGACGAGCTGTACAAGTAATACCACCCAGCTTTCTTGTACAAAGTGGTACGCGTGAATTCACT
CCTCAGGTGCAGGCTGCCTATCAGAAGGTGGTGGCTGGTGTGGCCAATGCCCTGGCTCACAAATACCACT
GAGATCTTTTTCCCTCTGCCAAAAATTATGGGGACATCATGAAGCCCCTTGAGCATCTGACTTCTGGCTA
ATAAAGGAAATTTATTTTCATTGCAATAGTGTGTTGGAATTTTTTGTGTCTCTCACTCGGAAGGACATAT
GGGAGGGCAAATCATTTAAAACATCAGAATGAGTATTTGGTTTAGAGTTTGGCAACATATGCCCATATGC
TGGCTGCCATGAACAAAGGTTGGCTATAAAGAGGTCATCAGTATATGAAACAGCCCCCTGCTGTCCATTC
CTTATTCCATAGAAAAGCCTTGACTTGAGGTTAGATTTTTTTTATATTTTGTTTTGTGTTATTTTTTTCT
TTAACATCCCTAAAATTTTCCTTACATGTTTTACTAGCCAGATTTTTCCTCCTCTCCTGACTACTCCCAG
TCATAGCTGTCCCTCTTCTCTTATGGAGATCCCTCGACCTGCAGCCCAAGCTTGGCGTAATCATGGTCAT
AGCTGTTTCCTGTGTGAAATTGTTATCCGCTCACAATTCCACACAACATACGAGCCGGAAGCATAAAGTG
TAAAGCCTGGGGTGCCTAATGAGTGAGCTAACTCACATTAATTGCGTTGCGCTCACTGCCCGCTTTCCAG
TCGGGAAACCTGTCGTGCCAGCGGATCGACAGTACTAAGCTTGGTCTAATACCCAATCTCTCGTCTTATC
CAGATGTTTTATACGCCTCTGGCCCGTGTCTCAAAATCTCTGATGTTACATTGCACAAGATAAAATAATA
TCATCATGAACAATAAAACTGTCTGCTTACATAAACAGTAATACAAGGGGTGTTATGAGCCATATTCAAC
GGGAAACGTCGAGGCCGCGATTAAATTCCAACATGGATGCTGATTTATATGGGTATAAATGGGCTCGCGA
TAATGTCGGGCAATCAGGTGCGACAATCTATCGCTTGTATGGGAAGCCCGATGCGCCAGAGTTGTTTCTG
AAACATGGCAAAGGTAGCGTTGCCAATGATGTTACAGATGAGATGGTCAGACTAAACTGGCTGACGGAAT
TTATGCCTCTTCCGACCATCAAGCATTTTATCCGTACTCCTGATGATGCATGGTTACTCACCACTGCGAT
CCCCGGAAAAACAGCATTCCAGGTATTAGAAGAATATCCTGATTCAGGTGAAAATATTGTTGATGCGCTG
GCAGTGTTCCTGCGCCGGTTGCATTCGATTCCTGTTTGTAATTGTCCTTTTAACAGCGATCGCGTATTTC
GTCTCGCTCAGGCGCAATCACGAATGAATAACGGTTTGGTTGATGCGAGTGATTTTGATGACGAGCGTAA
TGGCTGGCCTGTTGAACAAGTCTGGAAAGAAATGCATAAACTTTTGCCATTCTCACCGGATTCAGTCGTC
ACTCATGGTGATTTCTCACTTGATAACCTTATTTTTGACGAGGGGAAATTAATAGGTTGTATTGATGTTG
GACGAGTCGGAATCGCAGACCGATACCAGGATCTTGCCATCCTATGGAACTGCCTCGGTGAGTTTTCTCC
TTCATTACAGAAACGGCTTTTTCAAAAATATGGTATTGATAATCCTGATATGAATAAATTGCAGTTTCAT
TTGATGCTCGATGAGTTTTTCTAATCAGAATTGGTTAATTGGTTGTAACACTGGCAGAGCATTACGCTGA
CTTGACGGGACGGCGCAAGCTCATGACCAAAATCCCTTAACGTGAGTTACGCGTCGTTCCACTGAGCGTC
AGAGGTATCACTAGTATTACAGAGGTAAGTTATAACAGTCGCCTAACCC
Features (pLannotate 1.2.2; 28 found; start..end, strand, type, name):
     87..675     -  rep_origin     ori: high-copy-number ColE1/pMB1/pBR322/pUC origin of replication
    846..1706    -  CDS            AmpR: β-lactamase; bla; confers resistance to ampicillin, carbenicillin, and related antibiotics
   1707..1778    -  promoter       AmpR promoter: bla
   1857..2456    +  CDS            PuroR: puromycin N-acetyltransferase; pac from Streptomyces alboniger; confers resistance to puromycin
   2461..2541    +  CDS            HBB (fragment): HBB_PONPY - Experimental evidence at transcript level: Swiss-Prot protein existence level 2. Involved in oxygen transport from the lung to the various peripheral tissues. From Pongo pygmaeus (Bornean orangutan).
   2612..2667    +  polyA_signal   β-globin poly(A) signal: rabbit β-globin polyadenylation signal (Gil and Proudfoot, 1987)
   3646..3666    +  protein_bind   attB4: mutant version of attB; core recombination site for the Gateway® BP reaction BP Clonase™
   3734..3945    +  promoter       EF-1α core promoter: core promoter for human elongation factor EF-1α
   3946..4884    +  intron         EF-1α intron A: intron upstream of the start codon of human EF-1α
   4911..4931    +  protein_bind   attB1: mutant version of attB; core recombination site for the Gateway® BP reaction BP Clonase™
   4951..5646    +  CDS            mKate2: mKate2 is a basic (constitutively fluorescent) red fluorescent protein published in 2009, derived from Entacmaea quadricolor. It is reported to be a rapidly-maturing monomer with moderate acid sensitivity.
   5666..5690    -  protein_bind   attB2: mutant version of attB; recombination site for the Gateway® BP reaction BP Clonase™
   5830..5904    +  CDS            HBB (fragment): HBB_PONPY - Experimental evidence at transcript level: Swiss-Prot protein existence level 2. Involved in oxygen transport from the lung to the various peripheral tissues. From Pongo pygmaeus (Bornean orangutan).
   5975..6030    +  polyA_signal   β-globin poly(A) signal: rabbit β-globin polyadenylation signal (Gil and Proudfoot, 1987)
   6414..6439    +  misc_feature   SA: splice acceptor site
   7111..7131    +  protein_bind   attB4: mutant version of attB; core recombination site for the Gateway® BP reaction BP Clonase™
   7199..7410    +  promoter       EF-1α core promoter: core promoter for human elongation factor EF-1α
   7411..8349    +  intron         EF-1α intron A: intron upstream of the start codon of human EF-1α
   8376..8396    +  protein_bind   attB1: mutant version of attB; core recombination site for the Gateway® BP reaction BP Clonase™
   8407..9123    +  CDS            EBFP2: EBFP2 is a basic (constitutively fluorescent) blue fluorescent protein published in 2007, derived from Aequorea victoria. It is reported to be a rapidly-maturing monomer with moderate acid sensitivity.
   9131..9155    -  protein_bind   attB2: mutant version of attB; recombination site for the Gateway® BP reaction BP Clonase™
   9159..9239    +  CDS            HBB (fragment): HBB_PONPY - Experimental evidence at transcript level: Swiss-Prot protein existence level 2. Involved in oxygen transport from the lung to the various peripheral tissues. From Pongo pygmaeus (Bornean orangutan).
   9310..9365    +  polyA_signal   β-globin poly(A) signal: rabbit β-globin polyadenylation signal (Gil and Proudfoot, 1987)
   9748..9770    -  protein_bind   lac operator (fragment): The lac repressor binds to the lac operator to inhibit transcription in E. coli. This inhibition can be relieved by adding lactose or isopropyl-β-D-thiogalactopyranoside (IPTG). lac repressor encoded by lacI
   9774..9804    -  promoter       lac promoter: promoter for the E. coli lac operon
   9819..9840    -  protein_bind   CAP binding site: CAP binding activates transcription in the presence of cAMP. E. coli catabolite activator protein
   9853..9892    -  CDS            lacI (fragment): lac repressor; lacI; The lac repressor binds to the lac operator to inhibit transcription in E. coli. This inhibition can be relieved by adding lactose or isopropyl-β-D-thiogalactopyranoside (IPTG).
  10065..10874   +  CDS            KanR: aminoglycoside phosphotransferase; aph(3')-Ia; confers resistance to kanamycin in bacteria or G418 (Geneticin®) in eukaryotes
