[The description below was written by a language model from this plasmid's Addgene catalogue record and pLannotate feature annotations shown in this document.]
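Description:
LSB-hsa-miR-382-3p is a mammalian expression and synthetic-biology plasmid built on the Low Sensor Backbone (LSB). It serves as a two-colour fluorescent sensor for the activity of the human microRNA miR-382-3p. The depositor sequence is about 11 kb and replicates in E. coli from a high-copy ColE1/pUC-type origin. It carries both a β-lactamase gene and an aminoglycoside phosphotransferase (KanR) gene, matching the recorded dual ampicillin and kanamycin selection. A lac promoter/operator remnant from the cloning backbone is also annotated.

The payload consists of two parallel transcription units. Each is driven by the human EF-1α core promoter with its intron A, flanked by Gateway attB4/attB1/attB2 scars, and terminated by a rabbit β-globin 3' region and poly(A) signal. One unit encodes the red fluorescent protein mKate2. According to the record, the miR-382-3p target lies in its 3' UTR, although the target itself is not annotated in the feature table. The other unit encodes EBFP2 without a target and acts as an internal reference. When the miRNA is active in a transfected cell, mKate2 is repressed while EBFP2 is not, so the red-to-blue ratio reports miRNA activity independently of plasmid dosage.

A puromycin N-acetyltransferase gene with its own β-globin poly(A) signal allows puromycin selection in mammalian cells, but no promoter for it is annotated. The depositor warns that the repeated poly(A) elements make the plasmid inherently unstable. The depositor also notes small insertions flanking the puromycin coding region in the physical plasmid that do not impair selection. The catalogue's Entrez link points to MIR381 rather than miR-382, which appears to be a discrepancy in the record.
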