Addgene plasmid #103509: LSB-hsa-miR-382-3p
Purpose: Used to sense miRNA activity using fluorescence based tools. hsa-miR-382-3p target in 3' UTR of of mKate. miRNA activity can be measured by the repression of mKate2 relative to EBFP2 fluorescent proteins . Plasmid is inherently unstable; please see Depositor Comments
Depositing lab: Ron Weiss. Depositing organization: Massachusetts Institute of Technology. Publication: A mixed antagonistic/synergistic miRNA repression model enables accurate predictions of multi-input miRNA sensor activity. Gam JJ, Babb J, Weiss R. Nat Commun. 2018 Jun 22;9(1):2430. doi: 10.1038/s41467-018-04575-0. PubMed 29934631.
Backbone
  Vector backbone: Low Sensor Backbone (LSB)
  Vector type: Mammalian Expression, Synthetic Biology
Growth in bacteria
  Bacterial resistance: Ampicillin and Kanamycin, 100 & 50 μg/mL
  Growth temperature: 30°C
  Growth strain: NEB Stable
  Copy number: High Copy
Gene/Insert
  Gene/Insert name: hsa-miR-382-3p target
  Species: H. sapiens (human)
  Entrez Gene: MIR381 (a.k.a. MIRN381, hsa-mir-381, mir-381)
  Promoter: EF-1a
  Cloning method: Gibson Cloning
Terms and licenses: Academic/Nonprofit Terms; Industry Terms: Not Available to Industry
Depositor comments: Please note that this plasmid is inherently unstable due to a repeating poly A element. We recommend performing a diagnostic digest on multiple colonies upon receipt. The depositors would like to note the presence of several discrepancies between the depositor sequence and physical plasmid sequence. In particular, the sequences upstream and downstream of the puromycin coding region have 10 bp insertions which do not affect the ability to perform puromycin selection. The sequences for those regions within the physical plasmids are as follows: Upstream of Puro: GAATTCGACCGCCTGTCTCAAGGTGCCACC; Downstream of Puro: GCTTTGAGACTACGCGTGAATTCACTCCTC.
How to cite: LSB-hsa-miR-382-3p was a gift from Ron Weiss (Addgene plasmid # 103509 ; http://n2t.net/addgene:103509 ; RRID:Addgene_103509)
