>Addgene plasmid #103509 | LSB-hsa-miR-382-3p | depositor partial sequence | sequence record 196066 | hsa-miR-382-3p target
AAGTGTTGTCCGTGAATGATT
