>Addgene plasmid #103509 | LSB-hsa-miR-382-3p | addgene partial sequence | sequence record 271898 | mKate2-F 5'-ACCCGCTAAGAACCTCAAGA-3'
GAATCAAGGAGGCCGACAAAGAGACATACGTCGAGCAGCACGAGGTGGCTGTGGCCAGATACTGCGACCT
CCCTAGCAAACTGGGGCACAAACTTAATTGAGAATTCTACCACCCAGCTTTCTTGTACAAAGTGGTACGT
CTCAAGACCAGAGGTCTCTGCTTGCGGCTTTAAGTGTTGTCCGTGAATGATTAAGTGTTGTCCGTGAATG
ATTAAGTGTTGTCCGTGAATGATTAAGTGTTGTCCGTGAATGATTCAACCAGAAGAGACCTGTGCTTCAC
TCCTCAGGTGCAGGCTGCCTATCAGAAGGTGGTGGCTGGTGTGGCCAATGCCCTGGCTCACAAATACCAC
TGAGATCTTTTTCCCTCTGCCAAAAATTATGGGGACATCATGAAGCCCCTTGAGCATCTGACTTCTGGCT
AATAAAGGAAATTTATTTTCATTGCAATAGTGTGTTGGAATTTTTTGTGTCTCTCACTCGGAAGGACATA
TGGGAGGGCAAATCATTTAAAACATCAGAATGAGTATTTGGTTTAGAGTTTGGCAACATATGCCCATATG
CTGGCTGCCATGAACAAAGGT
